Addgene plasmid #186237: pBA562
Purpose: (Empty Backbone) pTet-RfxCas13d crRNA entry vector
Depositing lab: Jennifer Doudna. Depositing organization: University of California, Berkeley. Publication: Broad-spectrum CRISPR-Cas13a enables efficient phage genome editing. Adler BA, Hessler T, Cress BF, Lahiri A, Mutalik VK, Barrangou R, Banfield J, Doudna JA. Nat Microbiol. 2022 Dec;7(12):1967-1979. doi: 10.1038/s41564-022-01258-x. Epub 2022 Oct 31. PubMed 36316451.
Backbone
  Vector backbone: p15a
  Vector type: Bacterial Expression
Growth in bacteria
  Bacterial resistance: Chloramphenicol, 25 μg/mL
  Growth temperature: 37°C
  Growth strain: NEB Stable
  Copy number: Low Copy
Gene/Insert
  Gene/Insert name: None
Terms and licenses: Academic/Nonprofit Terms; Industry Terms: Not Available to Industry
Depositor comments: crRNA entry vector using BsaI, pTet-RfxCas13d + crRNA entry site
How to cite: pBA562 was a gift from Jennifer Doudna (Addgene plasmid # 186237 ; http://n2t.net/addgene:186237 ; RRID:Addgene_186237)
