[The description below was written by a language model from this plasmid's Addgene catalogue record and pLannotate feature annotations shown in this document.]
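Description:
pBA562 is a low-copy bacterial expression plasmid built on a p15A origin and selected with chloramphenicol through a cat gene driven by its native promoter. It is deposited as an empty backbone: it carries no guide sequence and serves as an entry vector into which a crRNA spacer is cloned for RNA targeting with RfxCas13d, the type VI CRISPR effector from Ruminococcus flavefaciens.

Two expression units make up the payload. The RfxCas13d coding sequence sits downstream of the divergent tetR/tetA promoter region, with TetR encoded on the opposite strand. Nuclease expression is therefore repressed until tetracycline or an analogue relieves TetR binding at the operator, and a lambda t0 terminator follows the nuclease gene. Separately, the constitutive J23119 promoter drives the 30-base RfxCas13d direct repeat. According to the depositor, this is followed by a BsaI entry site for Golden Gate-style insertion of a spacer, although the feature table does not annotate the BsaI sites themselves. An rrnB T1 terminator region closes the crRNA unit. The short capTEV, RSF ori and bom hits are small fragments, probably incidental matches.

Two sequence records are supplied. The 6,362 nt full NGS result matches the catalogue description. The 8,266 nt record is labelled partial and additionally shows a Cas13a fragment and a duplicated tetR/tetA–TetR segment at its ends, which are absent from the complete record and may be an assembly artefact or a signal from a related plasmid. The associated publication concerns Cas13-based phage genome editing, so the vector is presumably used for inducible Cas13d targeting of transcripts in bacteria.
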