Features (pLannotate 1.2.2; 18 found; start..end, strand, type, name):
      3..1634    -  CDS            cas13a (fragment): CS13A_LEPBD - Also known as c2c2
   1673..1728    -  promoter       tetR/tetA promoters: tetR; overlapping promoters for bacterial tetR and tetA
   1747..2370    +  CDS            TetR: tetracycline repressor TetR; tetR from transposon Tn10; TetR binds to the tetracycline operator tetO to inhibit transcription. This inhibition can be relieved by adding tetracycline or doxycycline.
   2408..2454    -  terminator     rrnB T1 terminator: transcription terminator T1 from the E. coli rrnB gene
   2456..2571    -  ncRNA          5S rRNA: Accession: RF00001 - 5S ribosomal RNA
   2680..2697    -  CDS            capTEV™ (fragment): composite tag for in vivo biotinylation, TEV protease cleavage, and 6xHis tagging
   2781..2810    -  misc_RNA       RfxCas13d DR30: 5' processed 30-base direct repeat for an RfxCas13d gRNA (Konermann et al., 2018)
   2811..2845    -  promoter       J23119(SpeI) promoter: bacterial promoter (Registry of Standard Biological Parts BBa J23119) modified to end with an SpeI site
   2854..2897    +  terminator     bacterial terminator: putative bacterial transcription terminator
   3238..3783    +  rep_origin     p15A ori: Plasmids containing the medium-copy-number p15A origin of replication can be propagated in E. coli cells that contain a second plasmid with the ColE1 origin.
   3871..3926    +  rep_origin     RSF ori (fragment): Plasmids containing the RSF 1030 origin of replication can be propagated in E. coli cells that contain additional plasmids with compatible origins.
   4025..4051    -  misc_feature   bom (fragment): basis of mobility region from pBR322
   4058..4155    +  promoter       cat promoter: promoter of the E. coli cat gene encoding chloramphenicol acetyltransferase
   4156..4812    +  CDS            cat: CAT_ECOLX - Experimental evidence at protein level: Swiss-Prot protein existence level 1. This enzyme is an effector of chloramphenicol resistance in bacteria. From Escherichia coli. This protein is used as a marker in many commonly used cloning vectors, such as pACYC184.
   4886..4920    +  terminator     lambda t0 terminator: minimal transcription terminator from phage lambda (Scholtissek and Grosse, 1987)
   5097..7997    -  CDS            RfxCas13d: RNA-targeting Type VI CRISPR protein from Ruminococcus flavefaciens strain XPD3002 (Konermann et al., 2018)
   8036..8091    -  promoter       tetR/tetA promoters: tetR; overlapping promoters for bacterial tetR and tetA
   8107..8264    +  CDS            TetR (fragment): tetracycline repressor TetR; tetR; TetR binds to the tetracycline operator tetO to inhibit transcription. This inhibition can be relieved by adding tetracycline or doxycycline.
>Addgene plasmid #186237 | pBA562 | addgene full sequence | sequence record 369172 | Addgene Partial NGS Result
NNCTCGAAGCGTGTACGTTTAAGGTAATTCAGAATTTTATACTTTTCGAGATAGCGGAACACGTTGGCAG
AGTTCAGTTGACGAAAGATCTTCAATTTCAGTTTTTTCTCGTTAATCTCATTCTGAAACATCTTCTTTGA
GATTTCGGATGGCGCAATGTTCTTGAACGCAAAGATATCCTTACCTTCTAATTCCAAGTTGAAGTGGACA
ATACCGTGACGGATGGAAGAAATCGCCTCGTCGATGTTGGCGAAGAAATCTTCGATTTCATTCTTGTTGT
CCATATTGAAATCGTACGAATAGAACATTTTTAAGTTCTCCTTAACCTCGTTCTTCTTATTTTCATTATA
GATCTTATCAACTTCTCCGGACACGTACTTCTCTTCACCTTTATTGTTCTTAACTGTTTTGCCGCGCATA
CGCCCAGTAATATCATTCTCGTTCTCCGTTTCAAGAATGTTGCGAAGAGAAAAGTAGGCCACAGATGACA
CCCCAATGATGTTGCGAAGAAACGCTTCATTCTGACGGTTGCGGGCGATGAAATCTGAAGTGGCAATTTC
GCCGTCTTGCAAATAATAATTATACTTTCCACAATTACGGACGTACGTGTCAAGTTTGTTTAACAGCTTA
TTTTCGATCAATTTTTTCAAGTTCTGGTATTCAAAGATACGCTTAATTTTGTCATTCGAGATATTACTTA
AGCGCTTATATACGTAGTTCTTCAGCAACTGACTCATTTCGATTTCCACGAAATGACAAAACGCGTATTT
GATGTTCTTGTCGTTCAACTCTTCTTTGTCTAAGTAATACTTGTAAAATACTTGGCTCTTTTTCAACTCA
CTCATGTCCGGTACCTTCTCGATCAACTCTTTCATGTTATTAACATTCTGGATTTCTTCGTAGATGATTT
TTGCAAAGTTTTCCTTGTCATTCTTACGTCCAATAATTTCGTGGTNNNNNNNNNNNNNNNNNNNNNNNNN
NNNNNNNNNNNNNNNNNNNNNNNNNNNNNNNNNNNNNNNNNNGTCCTCTTCCTTGTAAAGCTTATCAAAG
GCTTCTTTCACATTGCTTACATAAGCGTCACGTTTCGCTGACTCACGATAATAATCGTAAATAATGTTAC
GCTTTGACTTACCTTCAACCTTCTCGATGTTATTCTCATTAATCTTTTGATAATTCGCCTTATTCTTTTC
AAATGAGTACTTCAGGCTGTTGATTTTGTTCAGTTTCTTCTTAATGTCGTTACGAAAAACTTCCAATTCC
TCCGAGTTCACGTTTTCATTCAGATAGATCTTTTTCAACACGGCGAAGTTTTTCTTGTCACGGACATCGC
TCTCAAGGATGTCAGTCTCAGAATACTCACGATCAATGTTCTCCTTTTTCCCATTCTTCAAACTCAAGGT
ATTGTCTTTAAGATAGACCATTTTGTTTGAGAAGAATTTCTTTAATTTCCCAATGCGTTTTTGATTTTCC
TTGGTTTCCGTGCTGCTGGGATTCTTGATATACATGTCAAGGCGCATATTAAGCAACGCCGACAGACGTT
CGTCTGTGCGATTTTCTTCCGATTCTGACTTCACTAAGCGGCCTTCGGACGTGTACTTCTTATGCGAAAT
GCCTCCTACCTTCGTCACTTTCATGTAAGATCCTTTCTCCTCTTTAGATCTTTTGAATTCTTTTCTCTAT
CACTGATAGGGAGTGGTAAAATAACTCTATCAACGATAGAGTGTCAACAAAAATTAGGAATTAATGATGT
CTAGATTAGATAAAAGTAAAGTGATTAACAGCGCATTAGAGCTGCTTAATGAGGTCGGAATCGAAGGTTT
AACAACCCGTAAACTCGCCCAGAAGCTAGGTGTAGAGCAGCCTACATTGTATTGGCATGTAAAAAATAAG
CGGGCTTTGCTCGACGCCTTAGCCATTGAGATGTTAGATAGGCACCATACTCACTTTTGCCCTTTAGAAG
GGGAAAGCTGGCAAGATTTTTTACGTAATAACGCTAAAAGTTTTAGATGTGCTTTACTAAGTCATCGCGA
TGGAGCAAAAGTACATTTAGGTACACGGCCTACAGAAAAACAGTATGAAACTCTCGAAAATCAATTAGCC
TTTTTATGCCAACAAGGTTTTTCACTAGAGAATGCATTATATGCACTCAGCGCTGTGGGGCATTTTACTT
TAGGTTGCGTATTGGAAGATCAAGAGCATCAAGTCGCTAAAGAAGAAAGGGAAACACCTACTACTGATAG
TATGCCGCCATTATTACGACAAGCTATCGAATTATTTGATCACCAAGGTGCAGAGCCAGCCTTCTTATTC
GGCCTTGAATTGATCATATGCGGATTAGAAAAACAACTTAAATGTGAAAGTGGGTCTTAAGACGTCGATA
TCTGGCGAGTTCACCGACAAACAACAGATAAAACGAAAGGCCCAGTCTTTCGACTGAGCCTTTCGTTTTA
TTTGATGCCTGGCAGTTGCCTACTCTCGCATGGGCAGACCCCACACTACCATCGGCGCTACGGCGTTTCA
CTTCTGAGTTCGGCATGGGGTCAGGTGGGACCACCGCGCTACTGCCGCCAGGCAAATTCTGTTTTATCAG
ACCGCTTCTGCGTTCTGATTTAATCTGTATCAGGCTGAAAATCTTCTCTCATCCGCCAAAACACCCAAGC
TGGAGAGCGTTTAAACTCAATGATGATGATGATGATGGTCGACGGCGCTATTCAGATCCTCTTCTGAGAT
GAGTTTTTGTTCGGGCCCAAGCATGAGACCGATAGGTAAACGAGGTCTCTGTTTCAAACCCCGACCAGTT
GGTAGGGGTTACTAGTATTATACCTAGGACTGAGCTAGCTGTCAAGAATTCCAGAAATCATCCTTAGCGA
AAGCTAAGGATTTTTTTTATCTGAAATCGTTGTAGCTGTGTTGACATCTGGTTTGGCAGCGGACCAAAAC
GAAAAAAGGCCCCCCTTTCGGGAGGCCTCTTTTCTGGAATTTGGTACCGAGGGATGTTTAAACCGTCTGC
AATTATCGGCCAGTTCAGTCTAGATGCGAATTCAGGGTTGAGAAGAGAAAAGAAAACCGCCGATCCTGTC
CACCGCATTACTGCAAGGTAGTGGACAAGACCGGCGGTCTTAAGTTTTTTGGCTGAAACAACTTATATCG
TATGGGGCTGACTTCAGGTGCTACATTTGAAGAGATAAATTGCACTGAAATCTAGAAATATTTTATCTGA
TTAATAAGATGATCTTCTTGAGATCGTTTTGGTCTGCGCGTAATCTCTTGCTCTGAAAACGAAAAAACCG
CCTTGCAGGGCGGTTTTTCGAAGGTTCTCTGAGCTACCAACTCTTTGAACCGAGGTAACTGGCTTGGAGG
AGCGCAGTCACCAAAACTTGTCCTTTCAGTTTAGCCTTAACCGGCGCATGACTTCAAGACTAACTCCTCT
AAATCAATTACCAGTGGCTGCTGCCAGTGGTGCTTTTGCATGTCTTTCCGGGTTGGACTCAAGACGATAG
TTACCGGATAAGGCGCAGCGGTCGGACTGAACGGGGGGTTCGTGCATACAGTCCAGCTTGGAGCGAACTG
CCTACCCGGAACTGAGTGTCAGGCGTGGAATGAGACAAACGCGGCCATAACAGCGGAATGACACCGGTAA
ACCGAAAGGCAGGAACAGGAGAGCGCACGAGGGAGCCGCCAGGGGGAAACGCCTGGTATCTTTATAGTCC
TGTCGGGTTTCGCCACCACTGATTTGAGCGTCAGATTTCGTGATGCTTGTCAGGGGGGCGGAGCCTATGG
AAAAACGGCTTTGCCGCGGCCCTCTCACTTCCCTGTTAAGTATCTTCCTGGCATCTTCCAGGAAATCTCC
GCCCCGTTCGTAAGCCATTTCCGCTCGCCGCAGTCGAACGACCGAGCGTAGCGAGTCAGTGAGCGAGGAA
GCGGAATATATCCTGTATCACATATTCTGCTGACGCACCGGTGCAGCCTTTTTTCTCCTGCCACATGAAG
CACTTCACTGACACCCTCATCAGTGCCAACATAGTAAGCCAGTATACACTCCGCTAGCGCTTGATCGGGC
ACGTAAGAGGTTCCAACTTTCACCATAATGAAATAAGATCACTACCGGGCGTATTTTTTGAGTTATCGAG
ATTTTCAGGAGCTAAGGAAGCTAAAATGGAGAAAAAAATCACTGGATATACCACCGTTGATATATCCCAA
TGGCATCGTAAAGAACATTTTGAGGCATTTCAGTCAGTTGCTCAATGTACCTATAACCAGACCGTTCAGC
TGGATATTACGGCCTTTTTAAAGACCGTAAAGAAAAATAAGCACAAGTTTTATCCGGCCTTTATTCACAT
TCTTGCCCGCCTGATGAATGCTCATCCGGAATTTCGTATGGCAATGAAAGACGGTGAGCTGGTGATATGG
GATAGTGTTCACCCTTGTTACACCGTTTTCCATGAGCAAACTGAAACGTTTTCATCGCTCTGGAGTGAAT
ACCACGACGATTTCCGGCAGTTTCTACACATATATTCGCAAGATGTGGCGTGTTACGGTGAAAACCTGGC
CTATTTCCCTAAAGGGTTTATTGAGAATATGTTTTTCGTTTCAGCCAATCCCTGGGTGAGTTTCACCAGT
TTTGATTTAAACGTGGCCAATATGGACAACTTCTTCGCCCCCGTTTTCACCATGGGCAAATATTATACGC
AAGGCGACAAGGTGCTGATGCCGCTGGCGATTCAGGTTCATCATGCCGTTTGTGATGGCTTCCATGTCGG
CAGAATGCTTAATGAATTACAACAGTACTGCGATGAGTGGCAGGGCGGGGCGTAATTTGATATCGAGCTC
GCTTGGACTCCTGTTGATAGATCCAGTAATGACCTCAGAACTCCATCTGGATTTGTTCAGAACGCTCGGT
TGCCGCCGGGCGTTTTTTATTGGTGGAAACACAGAAAAAAGCCCGCACCTGACAGTGCGGGCTTTTTTTT
NCGACCAAAGGTGTACTGCAGTGCACTAGTGGTTCGTAACATCTCTGTAACTGCTCAGCGGACCAAAACG
AAAAAAGACGCTTTTCAGCGTCTTATTGTTCGTCTTTGGTACCGAGGGATTTATTAGGAATTGCCGGACA
CCTTCTTTTTCTCCTTGTCGAACTTGGCGGCCTCGTTCCTATCGAACAGGGCCTCGATGCTCAGGTTCTT
AAACCTGGGGATACAGTAGCCGAAAGGCACACACAGCAGTTTCAGGAGCCTATCGTTGTACTTCTTCTCG
TCATTCACAGCGTCGAAGTACTCGGACACCTTTCCGCTGCTTTTCTCGTACCTCTCATTCATGATAATTC
TCTGCATGATGTAATGGTACAGTTGGAAGTAGGAATTGACCTCGGCAATGTCGTTGATATAGGCGTGGAC
ATACCTGGCCACTTCCAGGTGGACGGCCTTGTTTCTGAACAGGGTACATGTCTTGTTGTCAATTCTCAGG
AGGTCCTCCCTGATGATCACATTCCACTTGGTGTTCCTCAGGTAGGCGTTCAGGGCGGTTTTGGCCTTCT
CCCTGTTAATCTGCCTGGTGAACTCCTCGGCTTTCTTCTCGTCGCTGTATTTGATGTAATTGGCATACAG
CTTGGGGTTGGCGCTCTCGAGGCTGTCAATGCTCTCCTTGGCTCTTTCAGCCATCTCCTTTTCCACGTCC
TTTCTCTTATCGGGGGCAGTTTCATCAATGCCAGCGCAGAGCTTGGTGACGGAGCTGAATCCCTTCTCTT
CCAGTTTCTTGAGATTGATGTCGTAGCCTTTCTCCTTGTACAGTTGAGCATCACGCTCGACGCAATGGAA
TCCGATGACGTACCTGGCGTTGATATTGACAATATTCTTGAGGATGTGGTAGATCACGGTGAGGTACAGG
CTGATGATCTTTTTAAACTTCTCCCTCTCGGCGTTTTCCCTGCCGGTGTCCTCAATGACGCTCCTTTTCT
TGTCGAATTGGTCGTAGTTCATTCCGGTGATGATCTTTGTGAGAGCGTCCACCTTTTCGCTCACGCTCTT
GCCCTTATCCTTTCCGATACAAGTTTCGTAGTACCTGTCGATCTGGTTCTTGCCGTTCTGGCCCTGTTTT
TTCTGGATGTCAGCGATCCTGCCGAGCACGAACTTCACCACGGCCTCGTTTTTGGCGATCTCATGGAGGT
GGGCAGGATCACCGTATCTGATCAGGTAGTGGAACCTTTTATTGCTGATCACGTTATTAATAATGAAATT
TCTCATGCCGTGCTTGCCTTTCTTGAGCTTGTTTCCGTTCTCGTCCAGGGAAAAGGTGTCGGCGAGGGCC
TTGAGCTCATCATAGGACAGGTTGGTTCCTAAAATACGGATGGCGTCGATATACATGGCCCTCCTGGCAT
CGGCAATAGGTTCTCCCATTCTAGCGAAGGACTTGATCAGCCTCAGCTCATCGGCGATCTTGGCGGAGTC
TTTGAAAAAGGCGTATTCCTCCACGAACTTAGCGTTGACTCCGATGAGAGGCATCACCTTCAGGAAGCTC
TGGATGTTATCGAATTTATTAATCAGGGTGGTCAGGAGGTCGTTGATCTCCTTGCCATCCAGGAACATGG
TCAGGGCATACATGAGTTTGCTGAAGGCGGAAACATCACGGCCAGCGGGCAGGATTCTGGGCAGTCTAGG
GGCGTCCTTCTTCTTATACTCTCTTGTCTTGTTTCCCCTAAATTCCTTGATGTTGTGCATGATATTTTCG
AGCTTTCTCCAAATTCTATTAGCTTCATCGTAGTAGAGGGCATCCTTCTGGTCGTCGTTGAAGGAGCCCC
TCAGGTTAATCACAAAGATATCCTTCTCGCTCAGGGACTTCTCATTATCGGGGAGGGACTTATTGGCGGC
AGCCACCTTGGCATCCTCTTCGATGTAATACCTATAAATCACAAAGTCCATCATGGTGTAGACCTTGGTC
CTGATGGAGTCGAACACCTTATGATTTTTCCTGATCTCGGACATATCCTTCCTGTCCAGCATCACTTCCC
TGAGCTTGGTGATATTGAATCCGAGGTTTTTCTGCTCTTTCATAATGCTGAATCTGAAATATTGTTCGGC
GAATTCGGCAGGGTTGATTCCCAGAGTTTCGGCAATATAGTTCACGTTGGCGGCGGAGTTCTTGGAGAAG
GAGTTGGTCAGCTCATTGGTGATCCTGTCGTAGAGGTAGTTGAGGGTGGAGATGTATTCGTTGTCGAGGT
TCTTATCGAGGTTGTAGAGCCAGGTCCTGGAGATCCTGGACTCTTCTTCGTTGTTATGGACCACCCAGTG
CCTCAGTCCGCTCAGGAGGGCCAGAATGTCATAGCATTCGTTGCCGTAATTGATGATGTAATTTCTGCCC
TCCTTGCTGAAAAAGGCCTGGCCGAAATAGCCGAGTCTGGGGTTATCGAGGAAGTTGTCGAACTCGTCAT
ACTGGGCCTTGATGGCGTTGATGAGCTTATCGTTATTGTTGAAAGCGGCCCTATGGTGCTCGGGGTCTTT
GAATTCGTCGTAGGTATACACTGTGGAGAACTTGCCGAATCCAATAATGTCCTTATCCAGGCCGGAGATA
TTGTTGACGGCGTAGGCGGCGTTGGTAATGTATTCGGCGAGGATTTTTTCAATGTCCAGGATGTTATGGA
TCACCTGGATACAAATATTGTCATTGCCATCAGCGCTCTCGCCGAAGTACCTCTTTTCCAGAGTTTCCTT
CAGGCCGAGCATATCCTGCTGGACGGGTCCTGTATACAGAGGGTTGTTAGCCACCACGGCGTAGCCCTTA
GGATGGCTGAATTTGGCGTTGCCGATCTTATAGCCGGCGTTTTTATCGGCCATTTCAGCGCTGAAGGCCT
CGCCCTCATTCACGCTCCTGATGCTGTCGCCCTCCACGATCTTTTCCAGCCTGGCGTCGCTGCCTTCGGC
GAAGGTTGTCATGTACACTTTGGAGCCGGACACGAGTGTGGACTTCACGCCCATGCCCTTGGCGAAGGAC
TTTTTTTTTTCGATCATGTAAGATCCTTTCTCCTCTTTAGATCTTTTGAATTCTTTTCTCTATCACTGAT
AGGGAGTGGTAAAATAACTCTATCAACGATAGAGTGTCAACAAAAATTAGGAATTAATGATGTCTAGATT
AGATAAAAGTAAAGTGATTAACAGCGCATTAGAGCTGCTTAATGAGGTCGGAATCGAAGGTTTAACAACC
CGTAAACTCGCCCAGAAGCTAGGTGTAGAGCAGCCTACATTGTATTGGCATGTAAAAAATAAGCGGGCTT
TGCTNN
