Features (pLannotate 1.2.2; 15 found; start..end, strand, type, name):
     14..69      -  rep_origin     RSF ori (fragment): Plasmids containing the RSF 1030 origin of replication can be propagated in E. coli cells that contain additional plasmids with compatible origins.
    157..702     -  rep_origin     p15A ori: Plasmids containing the medium-copy-number p15A origin of replication can be propagated in E. coli cells that contain a second plasmid with the ColE1 origin.
   1043..1086    -  terminator     bacterial terminator: putative bacterial transcription terminator
   1095..1129    +  promoter       J23119(SpeI) promoter: bacterial promoter (Registry of Standard Biological Parts BBa J23119) modified to end with an SpeI site
   1130..1159    +  misc_RNA       RfxCas13d DR30: 5' processed 30-base direct repeat for an RfxCas13d gRNA (Konermann et al., 2018)
   1243..1260    +  CDS            capTEV™ (fragment): composite tag for in vivo biotinylation, TEV protease cleavage, and 6xHis tagging
   1367..1482    +  ncRNA          5S rRNA: Accession: RF00001 - 5S ribosomal RNA
   1486..1532    +  terminator     rrnB T1 terminator: transcription terminator T1 from the E. coli rrnB gene
   1570..2193    -  CDS            TetR: tetracycline repressor TetR; tetR from transposon Tn10; TetR binds to the tetracycline operator tetO to inhibit transcription. This inhibition can be relieved by adding tetracycline or doxycycline.
   2212..2267    +  promoter       tetR/tetA promoters: tetR; overlapping promoters for bacterial tetR and tetA
   2306..5206    +  CDS            RfxCas13d: RNA-targeting Type VI CRISPR protein from Ruminococcus flavefaciens strain XPD3002 (Konermann et al., 2018)
   5382..5416    -  terminator     lambda t0 terminator: minimal transcription terminator from phage lambda (Scholtissek and Grosse, 1987)
   5490..6146    -  CDS            cat: CAT_ECOLX - Experimental evidence at protein level: Swiss-Prot protein existence level 1. This enzyme is an effector of chloramphenicol resistance in bacteria. From Escherichia coli. This protein is used as a marker in many commonly used cloning vectors, such as pACYC184.
   6147..6244    -  promoter       cat promoter: promoter of the E. coli cat gene encoding chloramphenicol acetyltransferase
   6251..6277    +  misc_feature   bom (fragment): basis of mobility region from pBR322
>Addgene plasmid #186237 | pBA562 | addgene full sequence | sequence record 373573 | Addgene NGS Result
GATACAGGATATATTCCGCTTCCTCGCTCACTGACTCGCTACGCTCGGTCGTTCGACTGCGGCGAGCGGA
AATGGCTTACGAACGGGGCGGAGATTTCCTGGAAGATGCCAGGAAGATACTTAACAGGGAAGTGAGAGGG
CCGCGGCAAAGCCGTTTTTCCATAGGCTCCGCCCCCCTGACAAGCATCACGAAATCTGACGCTCAAATCA
GTGGTGGCGAAACCCGACAGGACTATAAAGATACCAGGCGTTTCCCCCTGGCGGCTCCCTCGTGCGCTCT
CCTGTTCCTGCCTTTCGGTTTACCGGTGTCATTCCGCTGTTATGGCCGCGTTTGTCTCATTCCACGCCTG
ACACTCAGTTCCGGGTAGGCAGTTCGCTCCAAGCTGGACTGTATGCACGAACCCCCCGTTCAGTCCGACC
GCTGCGCCTTATCCGGTAACTATCGTCTTGAGTCCAACCCGGAAAGACATGCAAAAGCACCACTGGCAGC
AGCCACTGGTAATTGATTTAGAGGAGTTAGTCTTGAAGTCATGCGCCGGTTAAGGCTAAACTGAAAGGAC
AAGTTTTGGTGACTGCGCTCCTCCAAGCCAGTTACCTCGGTTCAAAGAGTTGGTAGCTCAGAGAACCTTC
GAAAAACCGCCCTGCAAGGCGGTTTTTTCGTTTTCAGAGCAAGAGATTACGCGCAGACCAAAACGATCTC
AAGAAGATCATCTTATTAATCAGATAAAATATTTCTAGATTTCAGTGCAATTTATCTCTTCAAATGTAGC
ACCTGAAGTCAGCCCCATACGATATAAGTTGTTTCAGCCAAAAAACTTAAGACCGCCGGTCTTGTCCACT
ACCTTGCAGTAATGCGGTGGACAGGATCGGCGGTTTTCTTTTCTCTTCTCAACCCTGAATTCGCATCTAG
ACTGAACTGGCCGATAATTGCAGACGGTTTAAACATCCCTCGGTACCAAATTCCAGAAAAGAGGCCTCCC
GAAAGGGGGGCCTTTTTTCGTTTTGGTCCGCTGCCAAACCAGATGTCAACACAGCTACAACGATTTCAGA
TAAAAAAAATCCTTAGCTTTCGCTAAGGATGATTTCTGGAATTCTTGACAGCTAGCTCAGTCCTAGGTAT
AATACTAGTAACCCCTACCAACTGGTCGGGGTTTGAAACAGAGACCTCGTTTACCTATCGGTCTCATGCT
TGGGCCCGAACAAAAACTCATCTCAGAAGAGGATCTGAATAGCGCCGTCGACCATCATCATCATCATCAT
TGAGTTTAAACGCTCTCCAGCTTGGGTGTTTTGGCGGATGAGAGAAGATTTTCAGCCTGATACAGATTAA
ATCAGAACGCAGAAGCGGTCTGATAAAACAGAATTTGCCTGGCGGCAGTAGCGCGGTGGTCCCACCTGAC
CCCATGCCGAACTCAGAAGTGAAACGCCGTAGCGCCGATGGTAGTGTGGGGTCTGCCCATGCGAGAGTAG
GCAACTGCCAGGCATCAAATAAAACGAAAGGCTCAGTCGAAAGACTGGGCCTTTCGTTTTATCTGTTGTT
TGTCGGTGAACTCGCCAGATATCGACGTCTTAAGACCCACTTTCACATTTAAGTTGTTTTTCTAATCCGC
ATATGATCAATTCAAGGCCGAATAAGAAGGCTGGCTCTGCACCTTGGTGATCAAATAATTCGATAGCTTG
TCGTAATAATGGCGGCATACTATCAGTAGTAGGTGTTTCCCTTTCTTCTTTAGCGACTTGATGCTCTTGA
TCTTCCAATACGCAACCTAAAGTAAAATGCCCCACAGCGCTGAGTGCATATAATGCATTCTCTAGTGAAA
AACCTTGTTGGCATAAAAAGGCTAATTGATTTTCGAGAGTTTCATACTGTTTTTCTGTAGGCCGTGTACC
TAAATGTACTTTTGCTCCATCGCGATGACTTAGTAAAGCACATCTAAAACTTTTAGCGTTATTACGTAAA
AAATCTTGCCAGCTTTCCCCTTCTAAAGGGCAAAAGTGAGTATGGTGCCTATCTAACATCTCAATGGCTA
AGGCGTCGAGCAAAGCCCGCTTATTTTTTACATGCCAATACAATGTAGGCTGCTCTACACCTAGCTTCTG
GGCGAGTTTACGGGTTGTTAAACCTTCGATTCCGACCTCATTAAGCAGCTCTAATGCGCTGTTAATCACT
TTACTTTTATCTAATCTAGACATCATTAATTCCTAATTTTTGTTGACACTCTATCGTTGATAGAGTTATT
TTACCACTCCCTATCAGTGATAGAGAAAAGAATTCAAAAGATCTAAAGAGGAGAAAGGATCTTACATGAT
CGAAAAAAAAAAGTCCTTCGCCAAGGGCATGGGCGTGAAGTCCACACTCGTGTCCGGCTCCAAAGTGTAC
ATGACAACCTTCGCCGAAGGCAGCGACGCCAGGCTGGAAAAGATCGTGGAGGGCGACAGCATCAGGAGCG
TGAATGAGGGCGAGGCCTTCAGCGCTGAAATGGCCGATAAAAACGCCGGCTATAAGATCGGCAACGCCAA
ATTCAGCCATCCTAAGGGCTACGCCGTGGTGGCTAACAACCCTCTGTATACAGGACCCGTCCAGCAGGAT
ATGCTCGGCCTGAAGGAAACTCTGGAAAAGAGGTACTTCGGCGAGAGCGCTGATGGCAATGACAATATTT
GTATCCAGGTGATCCATAACATCCTGGACATTGAAAAAATCCTCGCCGAATACATTACCAACGCCGCCTA
CGCCGTCAACAATATCTCCGGCCTGGATAAGGACATTATTGGATTCGGCAAGTTCTCCACAGTGTATACC
TACGACGAATTCAAAGACCCCGAGCACCATAGGGCCGCTTTCAACAATAACGATAAGCTCATCAACGCCA
TCAAGGCCCAGTATGACGAGTTCGACAACTTCCTCGATAACCCCAGACTCGGCTATTTCGGCCAGGCCTT
TTTCAGCAAGGAGGGCAGAAATTACATCATCAATTACGGCAACGAATGCTATGACATTCTGGCCCTCCTG
AGCGGACTGAGGCACTGGGTGGTCCATAACAACGAAGAAGAGTCCAGGATCTCCAGGACCTGGCTCTACA
ACCTCGATAAGAACCTCGACAACGAATACATCTCCACCCTCAACTACCTCTACGACAGGATCACCAATGA
GCTGACCAACTCCTTCTCCAAGAACTCCGCCGCCAACGTGAACTATATTGCCGAAACTCTGGGAATCAAC
CCTGCCGAATTCGCCGAACAATATTTCAGATTCAGCATTATGAAAGAGCAGAAAAACCTCGGATTCAATA
TCACCAAGCTCAGGGAAGTGATGCTGGACAGGAAGGATATGTCCGAGATCAGGAAAAATCATAAGGTGTT
CGACTCCATCAGGACCAAGGTCTACACCATGATGGACTTTGTGATTTATAGGTATTACATCGAAGAGGAT
GCCAAGGTGGCTGCCGCCAATAAGTCCCTCCCCGATAATGAGAAGTCCCTGAGCGAGAAGGATATCTTTG
TGATTAACCTGAGGGGCTCCTTCAACGACGACCAGAAGGATGCCCTCTACTACGATGAAGCTAATAGAAT
TTGGAGAAAGCTCGAAAATATCATGCACAACATCAAGGAATTTAGGGGAAACAAGACAAGAGAGTATAAG
AAGAAGGACGCCCCTAGACTGCCCAGAATCCTGCCCGCTGGCCGTGATGTTTCCGCCTTCAGCAAACTCA
TGTATGCCCTGACCATGTTCCTGGATGGCAAGGAGATCAACGACCTCCTGACCACCCTGATTAATAAATT
CGATAACATCCAGAGCTTCCTGAAGGTGATGCCTCTCATCGGAGTCAACGCTAAGTTCGTGGAGGAATAC
GCCTTTTTCAAAGACTCCGCCAAGATCGCCGATGAGCTGAGGCTGATCAAGTCCTTCGCTAGAATGGGAG
AACCTATTGCCGATGCCAGGAGGGCCATGTATATCGACGCCATCCGTATTTTAGGAACCAACCTGTCCTA
TGATGAGCTCAAGGCCCTCGCCGACACCTTTTCCCTGGACGAGAACGGAAACAAGCTCAAGAAAGGCAAG
CACGGCATGAGAAATTTCATTATTAATAACGTGATCAGCAATAAAAGGTTCCACTACCTGATCAGATACG
GTGATCCTGCCCACCTCCATGAGATCGCCAAAAACGAGGCCGTGGTGAAGTTCGTGCTCGGCAGGATCGC
TGACATCCAGAAAAAACAGGGCCAGAACGGCAAGAACCAGATCGACAGGTACTACGAAACTTGTATCGGA
AAGGATAAGGGCAAGAGCGTGAGCGAAAAGGTGGACGCTCTCACAAAGATCATCACCGGAATGAACTACG
ACCAATTCGACAAGAAAAGGAGCGTCATTGAGGACACCGGCAGGGAAAACGCCGAGAGGGAGAAGTTTAA
AAAGATCATCAGCCTGTACCTCACCGTGATCTACCACATCCTCAAGAATATTGTCAATATCAACGCCAGG
TACGTCATCGGATTCCATTGCGTCGAGCGTGATGCTCAACTGTACAAGGAGAAAGGCTACGACATCAATC
TCAAGAAACTGGAAGAGAAGGGATTCAGCTCCGTCACCAAGCTCTGCGCTGGCATTGATGAAACTGCCCC
CGATAAGAGAAAGGACGTGGAAAAGGAGATGGCTGAAAGAGCCAAGGAGAGCATTGACAGCCTCGAGAGC
GCCAACCCCAAGCTGTATGCCAATTACATCAAATACAGCGACGAGAAGAAAGCCGAGGAGTTCACCAGGC
AGATTAACAGGGAGAAGGCCAAAACCGCCCTGAACGCCTACCTGAGGAACACCAAGTGGAATGTGATCAT
CAGGGAGGACCTCCTGAGAATTGACAACAAGACATGTACCCTGTTCAGAAACAAGGCCGTCCACCTGGAA
GTGGCCAGGTATGTCCACGCCTATATCAACGACATTGCCGAGGTCAATTCCTACTTCCAACTGTACCATT
ACATCATGCAGAGAATTATCATGAATGAGAGGTACGAGAAAAGCAGCGGAAAGGTGTCCGAGTACTTCGA
CGCTGTGAATGACGAGAAGAAGTACAACGATAGGCTCCTGAAACTGCTGTGTGTGCCTTTCGGCTACTGT
ATCCCCAGGTTTAAGAACCTGAGCATCGAGGCCCTGTTCGATAGGAACGAGGCCGCCAAGTTCGACAAGG
AGAAAAAGAAGGTGTCCGGCAATTCCTAATAAATCCCTCGGTACCAAAGACGAACAATAAGACGCTGAAA
AGCGTCTTTTTTCGTTTTGGTCCGCTGAGCAGTTACAGAGATGTTACGAACCACTAGTGCACTGCAGTAC
ACCTTTGGTCGAAAAAAAAGCCCGCACTGTCAGGTGCGGGCTTTTTTCTGTGTTTCCACCAATAAAAAAC
GCCCGGCGGCAACCGAGCGTTCTGAACAAATCCAGATGGAGTTCTGAGGTCATTACTGGATCTATCAACA
GGAGTCCAAGCGAGCTCGATATCAAATTACGCCCCGCCCTGCCACTCATCGCAGTACTGTTGTAATTCAT
TAAGCATTCTGCCGACATGGAAGCCATCACAAACGGCATGATGAACCTGAATCGCCAGCGGCATCAGCAC
CTTGTCGCCTTGCGTATAATATTTGCCCATGGTGAAAACGGGGGCGAAGAAGTTGTCCATATTGGCCACG
TTTAAATCAAAACTGGTGAAACTCACCCAGGGATTGGCTGAAACGAAAAACATATTCTCAATAAACCCTT
TAGGGAAATAGGCCAGGTTTTCACCGTAACACGCCACATCTTGCGAATATATGTGTAGAAACTGCCGGAA
ATCGTCGTGGTATTCACTCCAGAGCGATGAAAACGTTTCAGTTTGCTCATGGAAAACGGTGTAACAAGGG
TGAACACTATCCCATATCACCAGCTCACCGTCTTTCATTGCCATACGAAATTCCGGATGAGCATTCATCA
GGCGGGCAAGAATGTGAATAAAGGCCGGATAAAACTTGTGCTTATTTTTCTTTACGGTCTTTAAAAAGGC
CGTAATATCCAGCTGAACGGTCTGGTTATAGGTACATTGAGCAACTGACTGAAATGCCTCAAAATGTTCT
TTACGATGCCATTGGGATATATCAACGGTGGTATATCCAGTGATTTTTTTCTCCATTTTAGCTTCCTTAG
CTCCTGAAAATCTCGATAACTCAAAAAATACGCCCGGTAGTGATCTTATTTCATTATGGTGAAAGTTGGA
ACCTCTTACGTGCCCGATCAAGCGCTAGCGGAGTGTATACTGGCTTACTATGTTGGCACTGATGAGGGTG
TCAGTGAAGTGCTTCATGTGGCAGGAGAAAAAAGGCTGCACCGGTGCGTCAGCAGAATATGT
